>Addgene plasmid #197308 | GluR1-Flop/pRK5 | addgene full sequence | sequence record 388144 | Addgene NGS Result
AGTTAGCTCACTCATTAGGCACCCCAGGCTTTACACTTTATGCTTCCGGCTCGTATGTTGTGTGGAATTG
TGAGCGGATAACAATTTCACACAGGAAACAGCTATGACATGATTACGAATTAATTCGAGCTCGCCCGACA
TTGATTATTGACTAGTTATTAATAGTAATCAATTACGGGGTCATTAGTTCATAGCCCATATATGGAGTTC
CGCGTTACATAACTTACGGTAAATGGCCCGCCTGGCTGACCGCCCAACGACCCCCGCCCATTGACGTCAA
TAATGACGTATGTTCCCATAGTAACGCCAATAGGGACTTTCCATTGACGTCAATGGGTGGAGTATTTACG
GTAAACTGCCCACTTGGCAGTACATCAAGTGTATCATATGCCAAGTACGCCCCCTATTGACGTCAATGAC
GGTAAATGGCCCGCCTGGCATTATGCCCAGTACATGACCTTATGGGACTTTCCTACTTGGCAGTACATCT
ACGTATTAGTCATCGCTATTACCATGGTGATGCGGTTTTGGCAGTACATCAATGGGCGTGGATAGCGGTT
TGACTCACGGGGATTTCCAAGTCTCCACCCCATTGACGTCAATGGGAGTTTGTTTTGGCACCAAAATCAA
CGGGACTTTCCAAAATGTCGTAACAACTCCGCCCCATTGACGCAAATGGGCGGTAGGCGTGTACGGTGGG
AGGTCTATATAAGCAGAGCTCGTTTAGTGAACCGTCAGATCGCCTGGAGACGCCATCCACGCTGTTTTGA
CCTCCATAGAAGACACCGGGACCGATCCAGCCTCCGCGGCCGGGAACGGTGCATTGGAACGCGGATTCCC
CGTGCCAAGAGTGACGTAAGTACCGCCTATAGAGTCTATAGGCCCACCCCCTTGGCTTCGTTAGAACGCG
GCTACAATTAATACATAACCTTATGTATCATACACATACGATTTAGGTGACACTATAGAATAACATCCAC
TTTGCCTTTCTCTCCACAGGTGTCCACTCCCAGGTCCAACTGCACCTCGGTTCTATCGATTGAATTCGGC
ACGAGCTCGGCTCCCCTTCCAAGAGAAACAAGAGAAACCTCACGGAAGGAAGGGAGGAAGGAAAGAAGCA
AGCAAGGAACTGCAGGAAGAAAAGAGCCGGCAGAGCATCAAGAAGAATCGAAGGGAGGGGAGGGAAGACC
AAATCTATGGTTGGACCAGGGCTTCTTTTTCGCCAATGTAAAAAGGAATATGCCGTACATCTTTGCCTTT
TTCTGCACCGGTTTTCTAGGTGCGGTTGTGGGTGCCAATTTCCCCAACAATATCCAGATAGGGGGGTTAT
TTCCAAACCAACAATCACAGGAACATGCGGCTTTTAGGTTTGCTTTGTCACAACTCACGGAGCCCCCCAA
GCTGCTTCCCCAGATCGATATTGTGAACATCAGCGACAGCTTTGAGATGACTTACCGTTTCTGTTCCCAG
TTCTCCAAAGGAGTCTATGCCATCTTTGGATTTTATGAACGAAGGACTGTCAACATGCTGACCTCCTTCT
GTGGGGCCCTCCATGTGTGCTTCATTACTCCAAGTTTTCCTGTTGACACATCCAATCAATTTGTCCTTCA
GCTACGCCCGGAACTACAGGAAGCTCTCATTAGCATTATCGACCATTACAAGTGGCAAACCTTTGTCTAC
ATTTATGATGCTGACCGGGGCCTGTCAGTCCTGCAGAGAGTCTTGGATACAGCCGCAGAGAAGAACTGGC
AGGTAACGGCTGTCAACATTCTGACAACCACCGAGGAAGGATACCGGATGCTCTTTCAGGACCTGGAGAA
GAAAAAGGAGAGGCTGGTGGTGGTTGACTGTGAATCAGAACGCCTCAACGCCATCCTGGGCCAGATCGTG
AAGCTAGAAAAGAATGGCATCGGGTACCACTACATCCTCGCCAATCTGGGCTTCATGGACATTGACTTAA
ATAAGTTCAAGGAGAGCGGAGCCAATGTGACAGGTTTCCAGCTGGTGAACTACACAGACACGATCCCAGC
CAGAATCATGCAGCAATGGAGGACAAGTGACTCCCGAGACCATACCAGGGTGGACTGGAAGAGGCCAAAG
TACACTTCTGCTCTCACCTATGATGGTGTCAAGGTGATGGCTGAGGCCTTCCAAAGCCTGCGGAGGCAGA
GGATTGACATATCCCGCCGGGGGAATGCTGGGGACTGTCTGGCTAACCCAGCTGTGCCCTGGGGTCAAGG
GATCGACATCCAGAGAGCCCTGCAGCAGGTGCGCTTCGAAGGTTTGACAGGAAATGTGCAGTTCAACGAG
AAAGGGCGCCGGACCAATTACACCCTCCACGTGATCGAAATGAAACATGATGGAATCCGAAAGATTGGTT
ACTGGAATGAAGACGATAAATTTGTCCCCGCAGCCACCGACGCTCAGGCTGGAGGGGACAACTCAAGCGT
CCAGAATAGGACCTACATCGTCACTACTATCCTCGAAGATCCTTACGTGATGCTTAAAAAGAATGCCAAC
CAGTTTGAGGGCAATGACCGCTATGAGGGCTACTGTGTGGAGCTGGCTGCAGAGATCGCCAAGCACGTGG
GCTACTCCTACCGACTTGAGATTGTCAGCGACGGCAAATATGGAGCCCGGGATCCCGACACAAAGGCTTG
GAATGGCATGGTGGGAGAACTGGTCTATGGAAGAGCAGACGTGGCTGTGGCTCCCTTGACCATAACCTTG
GTCCGGGAGGAAGTCATCGACTTCTCCAAGCCATTCATGAGTTTGGGAATCTCCATTATGATTAAGAAGC
CACAGAAGTCCAAGCCAGGTGTCTTCTCCTTTCTTGACCCTTTGGCCTATGAGATCTGGATGTGTATAGT
GTTTGCCTACATTGGAGTGAGCGTCGTCCTCTTCCTGGTCAGCCGTTTCAGCCCCTACGAATGGCACAGC
GAAGAGTTTGAAGAGGGACGAGACCAGACAACCAGTGACCAGTCAAATGAGTTTGGCATATTCAACAGCC
TGTGGTTCTCCCTGGGGGCCTTCATGCAGCAAGGATGTGACATTTCCCCCAGGTCCCTGTCCGGACGCAT
CGTCGGCGGCGTCTGGTGGTTCTTCACTTTGATCATCATCTCCTCGTACACAGCCAACCTGGCTGCCTTC
CTGACTGTGGAGAGGATGGTGTCTCCCATTGAGAGTGCAGAGGACCTGGCAAAGCAGACGGAAATTGCTT
ATGGGACATTGGAAGCAGGCTCCACTAAGGAGTTCTTCAGGAGATCTAAAATCGCTGTGTTTGAGAAGAT
GTGGACATACATGAAGTCTGCAGAACCATCCGTGTTTGTTCGGACCACAGAGGAAGGCATGATCAGAGTG
AGAAAATCTAAAGGCAAATACGCCTACCTCCTGGAGTCCACCATGAATGAGTATATTGAGCAACGAAAGC
CCTGTGACACCATGAAAGTGGGAGGTAACTTGGATTCCAAAGGCTATGGCATTGCGACACCCAAGGGGTC
CGCCCTGAGAAATCCAGTAAACCTGGCAGTGTTAAAACTGAACGAGCAGGGGCTTTTGGACAAATTGAAA
AACAAATGGTGGTACGACAAGGGCGAGTGCGGCAGCGGGGGAGGTGACTCCAAGGACAAGACCAGCGCTT
TGAGCCTCAGCAATGTGGCAGGCGTGTTCTACATCCTGATTGGAGGGCTGGGACTGGCCATGCTGGTTGC
CTTAATCGAGTTCTGCTACAAATCCCGTAGCGAGTCGAAGCGGATGAAGGGTTTCTGTTTGATCCCACAG
CAATCCATCAATGAAGCCATACGGACATCGACCCTCCCCCGGAACAGTGGGGCAGGAGCCAGCGGAGGAG
GCGGCAGTGGAGAGAATGGCCGGGTGGTCAGCCAGGACTTCCCCAAGTCCATGCAATCCATTCCCTGCAT
GAGTCACAGTTCAGGGATGCCCTTGGGAGCCACAGGATTGTAACTGGAGCAGACAGGAAACCCTTGGGGA
GCAGGCTCAGGCTTCCACAGCCCCATCCCAAGCCCTTCAGTGCCAAAAAAAAAAAAAAAAAACTCGAGAA
GCTTGGCCGCCATGGCCCAACTTGTTTATTGCAGCTTATAATGGTTACAAATAAAGCAATAGCATCACAA
ATTTCACAAATAAAGCATTTTTTTCACTGCATTCTAGTTGTGGTTTGTCCAAACTCATCAATGTATCTTA
TCATGTCTGGATCGGGAATTAATTCGGCGCAGCACCATGGCCTGAAATAACCTCTGAAAGAGGAACTTGG
TTAGGTACCTTCTGAGGCGGAAAGAACCAGCTGTGGAATGTGTGTCAGTTAGGGTGTGGAAAGTCCCCAG
GCTCCCCAGCAGGCAGAAGTATGCAAAGCATGCATCTCAATTAGTCAGCAACCAGGTGTGGAAAGTCCCC
AGGCTCCCCAGCAGGCAGAAGTATGCAAAGCATGCATCTCAATTAGTCAGCAACCATAGTCCCGCCCCTA
ACTCCGCCCATCCCGCCCCTAACTCCGCCCAGTTCCGCCCATTCTCCGCCCCATGGCTGACTAATTTTTT
TTATTTATGCAGAGGCCGAGGCCGCCTCGGCCTCTGAGCTATTCCAGAAGTAGTGAGGAGGCTTTTTTGG
AGGCCTAGGCTTTTGCAAAAAGCTGTTAACAGCTTGGCACTGGCCGTCGTTTTACAACGTCGTGACTGGG
AAAACCCTGGCGTTACCCAACTTAATCGCCTTGCAGCACATCCCCCTTTCGCCAGCTGGCGTAATAGCGA
AGAGGCCCGCACCGATCGCCCTTCCCAACAGTTGCGCAGCCTGAATGGCGAATGGCGCCTGATGCGGTAT
TTTCTCCTTACGCATCTGTGCGGTATTTCACACCGCATA
[142 nt withheld, positions 4870-5011]
C
[141 nt withheld, positions 5013-5153]
CCTTTGACGTTGGAGTCCACGTTCTTT
[37 nt withheld, positions 5181-5217]
ACCCTATCTCGGGCTATTCTTTTGATTTATAAGGGATTTTGCCGATTTCGGCCTATTGGTTAAAAAATGA
GCTGATTTAACAAAAATTTAACGCGAATTTTAACAAAATATTAACGTTTACAATTTTATGGTGCACTCTC
AGTACAATCTGCTCTGATGCCGCATAGTTAAGCCAGCCCCGACACCCGCCAACACCCGCTGACGCGCCCT
GACGGGCTTGTCTGCTCCCGGCATCCGCTTACAGACAAGCTGTGACCGTCTCCGGGAGCTGCATGTGTCA
GAGGTTTTCACCGTCATCACCGAAACGCGCGAGACGAAAGGGCCTCGTGATACGCCTATTTTTATAGGTT
AATGTCATGATAATAATGGTTTCTTAGACGTCAGGTGGCACTTTTCGGGGAAATGTGCGCGGAACCCCTA
TTTGTTTATTTTTCTAAATACATTCAAATATGTATCCGCTCATGAGACAATAACCCTGATAAATGCTTCA
ATAATATTGAAAAAGGAAGAGTATGAGTATTCAACATTTCCGTGTCGCCCTTATTCCCTTTTTTGCGGCA
TTTTGCCTTCCTGTTTTTGCTCACCCAGAAACGCTGGTGAAAGTAAAAGATGCTGAAGATCAGTTGGGTG
CACGAGTGGGTTACATCGAACTGGATCTCAACAGCGGTAAGATCCTTGAGAGTTTTCGCCCCGAAGAACG
TTTTCCAATGATGAGCACTTTTAAAGTTCTGCTATGTGGCGCGGTATTATCCCGTATTGACGCCGGGCAA
GAGCAACTCGGTCGCCGCATACACTATTCTCAGAATGACTTGGTTGAGTACTCACCAGTCACAGAAAAGC
ATCTTACGGATGGCATGACAGTAAGAGAATTATGCAGTGCTGCCATAACCATGAGTGATAACACTGCGGC
CAACTTACTTCTGACAACGATCGGAGGACCGAAGGAGCTAACCGCTTTTTTGCACAACATGGGGGATCAT
GTAACTCGCCTTGATCGTTGGGAACCGGAGCTGAATGAAGCCATACCAAACGACGAGCGTGACACCACGA
TGCCTGTAGCAATGGCAACAACGTTGCGCAAACTATTAACTGGCGAACTACTTACTCTAGCTTCCCGGCA
ACAATTAATAGACTGGATGGAGGCGGATAAAGTTGCAGGACCACTTCTGCGCTCGGCCCTTCCGGCTGGC
TGGTTTATTGCTGATAAATCTGGAGCCGGTGAGCGTGGGTCTCGCGGTATCATTGCAGCACTGGGGCCAG
ATGGTAAGCCCTCCCGTATCGTAGTTATCTACACGACGGGGAGTCAGGCAACTATGGATGAACGAAATAG
ACAGATCGCTGAGATAGGTGCCTCACTGATTAAGCATTGGTAACTGTCAGACCAAGTTTACTCATATATA
CTTTAGATTGATTTAAAACTTCATTTTTAATTTAAAAGGATCTAGGTGAAGATCCTTTTTGATAATCTCA
TGACCAAAATCCCTTAACGTGAGTTTTCGTTCCACTGAGCGTCAGACCCCGTAGAAAAGATCAAAGGATC
TTCTTGAGATCCTTTTTTTCTGCGCGTAATCTGCTGCTTGCAAACAAAAAAACCACCGCTACCAGCGGTG
GTTTGTTTGCCGGATCAAGAGCTACCAACTCTTTTTCCGAAGGTAACTGGCTTCAGCAGAGCGCAGATAC
CAAATACTGTTCTTCTAGTGTAGCCGTAGTTAGGCCACCACTTCAAGAACTCTGTAGCACCGCCTACATA
CCTCGCTCTGCTAATCCTGTTACCAGTGGCTGCTGCCAGTGGCGATAAGTCGTGTCTTACCGGGTTGGAC
TCAAGACGATAGTTACCGGATAAGGCGCAGCGGTCGGGCTGAACGGGGGGTTCGTGCACACAGCCCAGCT
TGGAGCGAACGACCTACACCGAACTGAGATACCTACAGCGTGAGCTATGAGAAAGCGCCACGCTTCCCGA
AGGGAGAAAGGCGGACAGGTATCCGGTAAGCGGCAGGGTCGGAACAGGAGAGCGCACGAGGGAGCTTCCA
GGGGGAAACGCCTGGTATCTTTATAGTCCTGTCGGGTTTCGCCACCTCTGACTTGAGCGTCGATTTTTGT
GATGCTCGTCAGGGGGGCGGAGCCTATGGAAAAACGCCAGCAACGCGGCCTTTTTACGGTTCCTGGCCTT
TTGCTGGCCTTTTGCTCACATGTTCTTTCCTGCGTTATCCCCTGATTCTGTGGATAACCGTATTACCGCC
TTTGAGTGAGCTGATACCGCTCGCCGCAGCCGAACGACCGAGCGCAGCGAGTCAGTGAGCGAGGAAGCGG
AAGAGCGCCCAATACGCAAACCGCCTCTCCCCGCGCGTTGGCCGATTCATTAATGCAGCTGGCACGACAG
GTTTCCCGACTGGAAAGCGGGCAGTGAGCGCAACGCAATTAATGTG
Features (pLannotate 1.2.2; 20 found; start..end, strand, type, name):
     30..60      +  promoter       lac promoter: promoter for the E. coli lac operon
     68..84      +  protein_bind   lac operator: The lac repressor binds to the lac operator to inhibit transcription in E. coli. This inhibition can be relieved by adding lactose or isopropyl-β-D-thiogalactopyranoside (IPTG). lac repressor encoded by lacI
    137..516     +  enhancer       CMV enhancer: human cytomegalovirus immediate early enhancer
    517..720     +  promoter       CMV promoter: human cytomegalovirus (CMV) immediate early promoter
    856..899     +  intron         CMV intron (fragment): modified intron A from human cytomegalovirus
    951..969     +  promoter       SP6 promoter: promoter for bacteriophage SP6 RNA polymerase
    973..1010    +  CDS            IgH signal sequence (fragment): signal sequence from the mouse immunoglobulin heavy chain variable region
   1240..3960    +  CDS            Gria1: GRIA1_RAT - Also known as Glur1. Experimental evidence at protein level: Swiss-Prot protein existence level 1. Ionotropic glutamate receptor. L-glutamate acts as an excitatory neurotransmitter at many synapses in the central nervous system. Binding of the excitatory neurotransmitter L-glutamate induces a conformation change, leading to the opening of the cation channel, and thereby converts the chemical signal to an electrical impulse. The receptor then desensitizes rapidly and enters a transient inactive state, characterized by the presence of bound agonist. In the presence of CACNG4 or CACNG
   4079..4213    +  polyA_signal   SV40 poly(A) signal: SV40 polyadenylation signal
   4282..4639    +  promoter       SV40 promoter: SV40 enhancer and early promoter
   4658..4812    +  CDS            lacZα (fragment): LacZα fragment of β-galactosidase; lacZ fragment
   4818..4869    -  misc_feature   bom (fragment): basis of mobility region from pBR322
   4888..5268    +  rep_origin     M13 ori (sequence partly withheld): M13 bacteriophage origin of replication; arrow indicates direction of (+) strand synthesis
   5344..5393    -  misc_feature   bom (fragment): basis of mobility region from pBR322
   5495..5530    -  CDS            rop (fragment): Rop protein, which maintains plasmids at low copy number; rop
   5625..5729    +  promoter       AmpR promoter: bla
   5730..6590    +  CDS            AmpR: β-lactamase; bla; confers resistance to ampicillin, carbenicillin, and related antibiotics
   6761..7349    +  rep_origin     ori: high-copy-number ColE1/pMB1/pBR322/pUC origin of replication
   7532..7624    +  CDS            lacI (fragment): lac repressor; lacI; The lac repressor binds to the lac operator to inhibit transcription in E. coli. This inhibition can be relieved by adding lactose or isopropyl-β-D-thiogalactopyranoside (IPTG).
   7637..15      +  protein_bind   CAP binding site (across the origin): CAP binding activates transcription in the presence of cAMP. E. coli catabolite activator protein
