[The description below was written by a language model from this plasmid's Addgene catalogue record and pLannotate feature annotations shown in this document.]
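Description:
GluR1-Flop/pRK5 is a mammalian expression plasmid of about 7.6 kb, built on the pRK5 backbone and carrying the rat Gria1 coding sequence, which encodes the GluR1/GluA1 subunit of the AMPA-type ionotropic glutamate receptor. The name indicates the "flop" alternatively spliced isoform, although the feature table annotates the insert only as Gria1. In bacteria the plasmid replicates from a high-copy ColE1/pUC-type origin and is selected with ampicillin through the β-lactamase gene and its own promoter. An M13 phage origin is also present, which in principle allows single-stranded DNA production. The short annotated pieces of lacZα, lacI, rop and bom, along with the lac promoter, lac operator and CAP binding site, appear to be backbone remnants with no evident role in expression.

The expression cassette uses the human cytomegalovirus immediate early enhancer and promoter, followed by a fragment of CMV intron A and an SP6 promoter that could support in vitro transcription. The Gria1 open reading frame lies downstream and ends at an SV40 polyadenylation signal. A brief match to an immunoglobulin heavy chain signal sequence sits upstream of the insert, separated from the annotated coding region, so it is probably a leader-region remnant and not a fused tag. No epitope tags or reporters are annotated. An SV40 enhancer/early promoter region follows the poly(A) signal, but no mammalian selection marker is annotated after it, so the construct seems suited to transient expression. According to the record, it serves as a validated antigen plasmid: cells expressing GluA1 from it are used to confirm the specificity of an anti-GluA1/GluR1 antibody.
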