Addgene plasmid #197308: GluR1-Flop/pRK5
Purpose: Plasmid expressing an antigen targeting the GluR1/GluA1 AMPA receptor subunit
Depositing lab: Robert Wenthold. Depositing organization: National Institute on Deafness and Other Communication Disorders (NIDCD).
Backbone
  Vector backbone: pRK5
  Vector type: Mammalian Expression
Growth in bacteria
  Bacterial resistance: Ampicillin, 100 μg/mL
  Growth temperature: 37°C
  Growth strain: DH5alpha
  Copy number: Unknown
Gene/Insert
  Gene/Insert name: GluR1-Flop
  Species: R. norvegicus (rat)
  Entrez Gene: Gria1 (a.k.a. GluA1, gluR-A)
  Cloning method: Unknown
Terms and licenses: Academic/Nonprofit Terms; Industry Terms: Not Available to Industry
Depositor comments: This is a validated antigen plasmid of Anti-GluA1/GluR1 glutamate receptor [N355/1R].
How to cite: GluR1-Flop/pRK5 was a gift from Robert Wenthold (Addgene plasmid # 197308 ; http://n2t.net/addgene:197308 ; RRID:Addgene_197308)
